>Addgene plasmid #128461 | pSMPUW_8.1_ M2_CAMKIIA-gateway-V5 | addgene full sequence | sequence record 270528 | Addgene NGS Result
CGTTACATAACTTACGGTAAATGGCCCGCCTGGCTGACCGCCCAACGACCCCCGCCCATTGACGTCAATA
ATGACGTATGTTCCCATAGTAACGCCAATAGGGACTTTCCATTGACGTCAATGGGTGGAGTATTTACGGT
AAACTGCCCACTTGGCAGTACATCAAGTGTATCATATGCCAAGTACGCCCCCTATTGACGTCAATGACGG
TAAATGGCCCGCCTGGCATTATGCCCAGTACATGACCTTATGGGACTTTCCTACTTGGCAGTACATCTAC
GTATTAGTCATCGCTATTACCATGGTGATGCGGTTTTGGCAGTACATCAATGGGCGTGGATAGCGGTTTG
ACTCACGGGGATTTCCAAGTCTCCACCCCATTGACGTCAATGGGAGTTTGTTTTGGCACCAAAATCAACG
GGACTTTCCAAAATGTCGTAACAACTCCGCCCCATTGACGCAAATGGGCGGTAGGCGTGTACGGTGGGAG
GTCTATATAAGCAGAGCTGGTTTAGTGAACCGGGTCTCTCTGGTTAGACCAGATTTGAGCCTGGGAGCTC
TCTGGCTAACTAGGGAACCCACTGCTTAAGCCTCAATAAAGCTTGCCTTGAGTGCTTCAAGTAGTGTGTG
CCCGTCTGTTGTGTGACTCTGGTAACTAGAGATCCCTCAGACCCTTTTAGTCAGTGTGGAAAATCTCTAG
CAGTGGCGCCCGAACAGGGACCTGAAAGCGAAAGGGAAACCAGAGGAGCTCTCTCGACGCAGGACTCGGC
TTGCTGAAGCGCGCACGGCAAGAGGCGAGGGGCGGCGACTGCAGAGTACGCCAAAATTTTGACTAGCGGA
GGCTAGAAGGAGAGAGATGGGTGCGAGAGCGTCAGTATTAAGCGGGGGAAAATAGCGGCCGCCACAATTT
TAAAAGAAAAGGGGGGATTGGGGGGTACAGTGCAGGGGAAAGAATAGTAGACATAATAGCAACAGACATA
CAAACTAAAGAATTACAAAAACAAATTACAAAAATTCAAATTTTCGGGGGATCCGCGGAATTCGTCCACG
GTCCAATCTCGGTCCGAACGAGATATCCATTATGGCCTTAGGTCACTTCATCTCCATGGGGTTCTTCTTC
TGATTTTCTAGAAAATGAGATGGGGGTGCAGAGAGCTTCCTCAGTGACCTGCCCAGGGTCACATCAGAAA
TGTCAGAGCTAGAACTTGAACTCAGATTACTAATCTTAAATTCCATGCCTTGGGGGCATGCAAGTACGAT
ATACAGAAGGAGTGAACTCATTAGGGCAGATGACCAATGAGTTTAGGAAAGAAGAGTCCAGGGCAGGGTA
CATCTACACCACCCGCCCAGCCCTGGGTGAGTCCAGCCACGTTCACCTCATTATAGTTGCCTCTCTCCAG
TCCTACCTTGACGGGAAGCACAAGCAGAAACTGGGACAGGAGCCCCAGGAGACCAAATCTTCATGGTCCC
TCTGGGAGGATGGGTGGGGAGAGCTGTGGCAGAGGCCTCAGGAGGGGCCCTGCTGCTCAGTGGTGACAGA
TAGGGGTGAGAAAGCAGACAGAGTCATTCCGTCAGCATTCTGGGTCTGTTTGGTACTTCTTCTCACGCTA
AGGTGGCGGTGTGATATGCACAATGGCTAAAAAGCAGGGAGAGCTGGAAAGAAACAAGGACAGAGACAGA
GGCCAAGTCAACCAGACCAATTCCCAGAGGAAGCAAAGAAACCATTACAGAGACTACAAGGGGGAAGGGA
AGGAGAGATGAATTAGCTTCCCCTGTAAACCTTAGAACCCAGCTGTTGCCAGGGCAACGGGGCAATACCT
GTCTCTTCAGAGGAGATGAAGTTGCCAGGGTAACTACATCCTGTCTTTCTCAAGGACCATCCCAGAATGT
GGCACCCACTAGCCGTTACCATAGCAACTGCCTCTTTGCCCCACTTAATCCCATCCCGTCTGTTAAAAGG
GCCCTATAGTTGGAGGTGGGGGAGGTAGGAAGAGCGATGATCACTTGTGGACTAAGTTTGTTCACATCCC
CTTCTCCAACCCCCTCAGTACATCACCCTGGGAGAACAAGGTCCACTTGCTTCTGGGCCCACACAGTCCT
GCAGTATTGTGTATATAAGGCCAGGGCAACGGAGGAGCAGGTTTTGAAGTGAAAGGCAGGCAGGTGTTGG
GGAGGCAGTTACCGGGGCAACGGGAACAGGGCGTTTCGGAGGTGGTTGCCATGGGGACCTGGATGCTGAC
GAAGGCTCGCGAGGCTGTGAGCAGCCACAGTGCCCTGCTCAGAAGCCCCAAGCTCGTCAATCAAGCTGGT
TCTCCATTTGCACTCAGGAGCACGGGCAGGCGAGTGGCCCCTAGTTCTGGGGGCAGCGGGGCGCGCCAAC
AAGTTTGTACAAAAAAGCTGAACGAGAAACGTAAAATGATATAAATATCAATATATTAAATTAGATTTTG
CATAAAAAACAGACTACATAATACTGTAAAACACAACATATCCAGTCACTATGGCGGCCGCATTAGGCAC
CCCAGGCTTTACACTTTATGCTTCCGGCTCGTATAATGTGTGGATTTTGAGTTAGGATCCGTCGAGATTT
TCAGGAGCTAAGGAAGCTAAAATGGAGAAAAAAATCACTGGATATACCACCGTTGATATATCCCAATGGC
ATCGTAAAGAACATTTTGAGGCATTTCAGTCAGTTGCTCAATGTACCTATAACCAGACCGTTCAGCTGGA
TATTACGGCCTTTTTAAAGACCGTAAAGAAAAATAAGCACAAGTTTTATCCGGCCTTTATTCACATTCTT
GCCCGCCTGATGAATGCTCATCCGGAATTCCGTATGGCAATGAAAGACGGTGAGCTGGTGATATGGGATA
GTGTTCACCCTTGTTACACCGTTTTCCATGAGCAAACTGAAACGTTTTCATCGCTCTGGAGTGAATACCA
CGACGATTTCCGGCAGTTTCTACACATATATTCGCAAGATGTGGCGTGTTACGGTGAAAACCTGGCCTAT
TTCCCTAAAGGGTTTATTGAGAATATGTTTTTCGTCTCAGCCAATCCCTGGGTGAGTTTCACCAGTTTTG
ATTTAAACGTGGCCAATATGGACAACTTCTTCGCCCCCGTTTTCACCATGGGCAAATATTATACGCAAGG
CGACAAGGTGCTGATGCCGCTGGCGATTCAGGTTCATCATGCCGTTTGTGATGGCTTCCATGTCGGCAGA
ATGCTTAATGAATTACAACAGTACTGCGATGAGTGGCAGGGCGGGGCGTAAAGATCTGGATCCGGCTTAC
TAAAAGCCAGATAACAGTATGCGTATTTGCGCGCTGATTTTTGCGGTATAAGAATATATACTGATATGTA
TACCCGAAGTATGTCAAAAAGAGGTATGCTATGAAGCAGCGTATTACAGTGACAGTTGACAGCGACAGCT
ATCAGTTGCTCAAGGCATATATGATGTCAATATCTCCGGTCTGGTAAGCACAACCATGCAGAATGAAGCC
CGTCGTCTGCGTGCCGAACGCTGGAAAGCGGAAAATCAGGAAGGGATGGCTGAGGTCGCCCGGTTTATTG
AAATGAACGGCTCTTTTGCTGACGAGAACAGGGGCTGGTGAAATGCAGTTTAAGGTTTACACCTATAAAA
GAGAGAGCCGTTATCGTCTGTTTGTGGATGTACAGAGTGATATTATTGACACGCCCGGGCGACGGATGGT
GATCCCCCTGGCCAGTGCACGTCTGCTGTCAGATAAAGTCTCCCGTGAACTTTACCCGGTGGTGCATATC
GGGGATGAAAGCTGGCGCATGATGACCACCGATATGGCCAGTGTGCCGGTCTCCGTTATCGGGGAAGAAG
TGGCTGATCTCAGCCACCGCGAAAATGACATCAAAAACGCCATTAACCTGATGTTCTGGGGAATATAAAT
GTCAGGCTCCCTTATACACAGCCAGTCTGCAGGTCGACCATAGTGACTGGATATGTTGTGTTTTACAGTA
TTATGTAGTCTGTTTTTTATGCAAAATCTAATTTAATATATTGATATTTATATCATTTTACGTTTCTCGT
TCAGCTTTCTTGTACAAAGTGGTTGGTAAGCCTATCCCTAACCCTCTCCTCGGTCTCGATTCTACGTAGT
AATGAACCTTAGGAGCCAACAGCTAAGCACACACTTCGAAAGATATATTTAAATACACAATTAATTAACA
CAAATACGCGTATCTGCAGTCGACTTTGCCAGACCGGAGTCCGAACACAGCTCTTCCAGCATAATCAACC
TCTGGATTACAAAATTTGTGAAAGATTGACTGGTATTCTTAACTATGTTGCTCCTTTTACGCTATGTGGA
TACGCTGCTTTAATGCCTTTGTATCATGCTATTGCTTCCCGTATGGCTTTCATTTTCTCCTCCTTGTATA
AATCCTGGTTGCTGTCTCTTTATGAGGAGTTGTGGCCCGTTGTCAGGCAACGTGGCGTGGTGTGCACTGT
GTTTGCTGACGCAACCCCCACTGGTTGGGGCATTGCCACCACCTGTCAGCTCCTTTCCGGGACTTTCGCT
TTCCCCCTCCCTATTGCCACGGCGGAACTCATCGCCGCCTGCCTTGCCCGCTGCTGGACAGGGGCTCGGC
TGTTGGGCACTGACAATTCCGTGGTGTTGTCGGGGAAATCATCGTCCTTTCCTTGGCTGCTCGCCTGTGT
TGCCACCTGGATTCTGCGCGGGACGTCCTTCTGCTACGTCCCTTCGGCCCTCAATCCAGCGGACCTTCCT
TCCCGCGGCCTGCTGCCGGCTCTGCGGCCTCTTCCGCGTCTTCGCCTTCGCCCTCAGACGAGTCGGATCT
CCCTTTGGGCCGCCTCCCCGCTTAGTACTGGTACCTTTAAGACCAATGACTTACAAGGCAGCTGTAGATC
TTAGCCACTTTTTAAAAGAAAAGGGGGGACTGGAAGGGCTAATTCACTCCCAACGAAGACAAGATTCCGG
AATTTATTTGTGAAATTTGTGATGCTATTGCTTTATTTGTAAACCGGTGCAGCTGCTTTTTGCCTGTACT
GGGTCTCTCTGGTTAGACCAGATCTGAGCCTGGGAGCTCTCTGGCTAACTAGGGAACCCACTGCTTAAGC
CTCAATAAAGCTTGCCTTGAGTGCTTCAAGTAGTGTGTGCCCGTCTGTTGTGTGACTCTGGTAACTAGAG
ATCCCTCAGACCCTTTTAGTCAGTGTGGAAAATCTCTAGCATCTAGAGTATGCAAAGCATGCATCTCAAT
TAGTCAGCAACCAGGTGTGGAAAGTCCCCAGGCTCCCCAGCAGGCAGAAGTATGCAAAGCATGCATCTCA
ATTAGTCAGCAACCATAGTCCCGCCCCTAACTCCGCCCATCCCGCCCCTAACTCCGCCCAGTTCCGCCCA
TTCTCCGCCCCATGGCTGACTAATTTTTTTTATTTATGCAGAGGCCGAGGCCGCCTCGGCCTCTGAGCTA
TTCCAGAAGTAGTGAGGAGGCTTTTTTGGAGGCCTAGGCTAGAGATCATAATCAGCCATACCACATTTGT
AGAGGTTTTACTTGCTTTAAAAAACCTCCCACACCTCCCCCTGAACCTGAAACATAAAATGAATGCAATT
GTTGTTGTTAACTTGTTTATTGCAGCTTATAATGGTTACAAATAAAGCAATAGCATCACAAATTTCACAA
ATAAAGCATTTTTTTCACTGCATTCTAGTTGTGGTTTGTCCAAACTCATCAATGTATCTTATCATGTCTG
CTAGCTGAGCGGGCTTTTTTTTCTTAGGCCTTCTTCCGCTTCCTCGCTCACTGACTCGCTGCGCTCGGTC
GTTCGGCTGCGGCGAGCGGTATCAGCTCACTCAAAGGCGGTAATACGGTTATCCACAGAATCAGGGGATA
ACGCAGGAAAGAACATGTGAGCAAAAGGCCAGCAAAAGGCCAGGAACCGTAAAAAGGCCGCGTTGCTGGC
GTTTTTCCATAGGCTCCGCCCCCCTGACGAGCATCACAAAAATCGACGCTCAAGTCAGAGGTGGCGAAAC
CCGACAGGACTATAAAGATACCAGGCGTTTCCCCCTGGAAGCTCCCTCGTGCGCTCTCCTGTTCCGACCC
TGCCGCTTACCGGATACCTGTCCGCCTTTCTCCCTTCGGGAAGCGTGGCGCTTTCTCATAGCTCACGCTG
TAGGTATCTCAGTTCGGTGTAGGTCGTTCGCTCCAAGCTGGGCTGTGTGCACGAACCCCCCGTTCAGCCC
GACCGCTGCGCCTTATCCGGTAACTATCGTCTTGAGTCCAACCCGGTAAGACACGACTTATCGCCACTGG
CAGCAGCCACTGGTAACAGGATTAGCAGAGCGAGGTATGTAGGCGGTGCTACAGAGTTCTTGAAGTGGTG
GCCTAACTACGGCTACACTAGAAGAACAGTATTTGGTATCTGCGCTCTGCTGAAGCCAGTTACCTTCGGA
AAAAGAGTTGGTAGCTCTTGATCCGGCAAACAAACCACCGCTGGTAGCGGTGGTTTTTTTGTTTGCAAGC
AGCAGATTACGCGCAGAAAAAAAGGATCTCAAGAAGATCCTTTGATCTTTTCTACGGGGTCTGACGCTCA
GTGGAACGAAAACTCACGTTAAGGGATTTTGGTCATGAGATTATCAAAAAGGATCTTCACCTAGATCCTT
TTAAATTAAAAATGAAGTTTTAAATCAATCTAAAGTATATATGAGTAAACTTGGTCTGACAGTTACCAAT
GCTTAATCAGTGAGGCACCTATCTCAGCGATCTGTCTATTTCGTTCATCCATAGTTGCCTGACTCCTGCG
CAGTCCAAAAAAAAAGGCTCCAAAAGGAGCCTTTAATTGTATCGGTGGGCCCTTAGAAAAACTCATCGAG
CATCAAATGAAACTGCAATTTATTCATATCAGGATTATCAATACCATATTTTTGAAAAAGCCGTTTCTGT
AATGAAGGAGAAAACTCACCGAGGCAGTTCCATAGGATGGCAAGATCCTGGTATCGGTCTGCGATTCCGA
CTCGTCCAACATCAATACAACCTATTAATTTCCCCTCGTCAAAAATAAGGTTATCAAGTGAGAAATCACC
ATGAGTGACGACTGAATCCGGTGAGAATGGCAAAAGCTTATGCATTTCTTTCCAGACTTGTTCAACAGGC
CAGCCATTACGCTCGTCATCAAAATCACTCGCATCAACCAAACCGTTATTCATTCGTGATTGCGCCTGAG
CGAGACGAAATACGCGATCGCTGTTAAAAGGACAATTACAAACAGGAATCGAATGCAACCGGCGCAGGAA
CACTGCCAGCGCATCAACAATATTTTCACCTGAATCAGGATATTCTTCTAATACCTGGAATGCTGTTTTC
CCGGGGATCGCAGTGGTGAGTAACCATGCATCATCAGGAGTACGGATAAAATGCTTGATGGTCGGAAGAG
GCATAAATTCCGTCAGCCAGTTTAGTCTGACCATCTCATCTGTAACATCATTGGCAACGCTACCTTTGCC
ATGTTTCAGAAACAACTCTGGCGCATCGGGCTTCCCATACAATCGATAGATTGTCGCACCTGATTGCCCG
ACATTATCGCGAGCCCATTTATACCCATATAAATCAGCATCCATGTTGGAATTTAATCGCGGCCTCGAGC
AAGACGTTTCCCGTTGAATATGGCTCATAACACCCCTTGTATTACTGTTTATGTAAGCAGACAGTTTTAT
TGTTCATGATGATATATTTTTATCTTGTGCAATGTAACATCAGAGATTTTGAGACACAACGTGGTTTAAA
CAAATAGTCAAAAGCCTCCGGGCGACTAGTCGGGGTCATTAGTTCATAGCCCATATATGGAGTTCCG
Features (pLannotate 1.2.2; 27 found; start..end, strand, type, name):
      1..304     +  enhancer       CMV enhancer: human cytomegalovirus immediate early enhancer
    305..508     +  promoter       CMV promoter: human cytomegalovirus (CMV) immediate early promoter
    522..702     +  LTR            5' LTR (truncated): truncated 5' long terminal repeat (LTR) from HIV-1
    749..873     +  misc_feature   HIV-1 Ψ: packaging signal of human immunodeficiency virus type 1
    908..1020    +  misc_feature   cPPT/CTS: central polypurine tract and central termination sequence of HIV-1
   1078..2367    +  promoter       CaMKII promoter: promoter for the mouse calcium/calmodulin-dependent kinase II α subunit
   2379..2503    +  protein_bind   attR1: mutant version of attR; recombination site for the Gateway® LR reaction LR Clonase™
   2528..2558    +  promoter       lac UV5 promoter: E. coli lac promoter with an "up" mutation
   2582..2611    +  promoter       cat promoter (fragment): promoter of the E. coli cat gene encoding chloramphenicol acetyltransferase
   2612..3271    +  CDS            CmR: chloramphenicol acetyltransferase; cat; confers resistance to chloramphenicol
   3450..3608    +  CDS            ccdA (fragment): CCDA_ECO57 - Also known as H, letA. Experimental evidence at protein level: Swiss-Prot protein existence level 1. Antitoxin component of a type II toxin-antitoxin (TA) system which inhibits the post-segregational killing (PSK) of plasmid-free cells, also referred to as a plasmid addiction system. Binds to and blocks the activity of CcdB; will also remove bound CcdB protein from the CcdB-GyrA complex by forming a CcdA-CcdB complex, a process termed rejuvenation. Functions as a transcriptional corepressor for the ccdAB operon, repression also requires CcdB (By similarity). From Escherichia coli
   3613..3915    +  CDS            ccdB: CCDB_ECOLI - Also known as G, letB, letD. Experimental evidence at protein level: Swiss-Prot protein existence level 1. Toxic component of a type II toxin-antitoxin (TA) system, functioning in plasmid maintainence. Responsible for the post- segregational killing (PSK) of plasmid-free cells, also referred to as a plasmid addiction system. Half-life of over 2 hours. Cell killing by CcdB is accompanied by filamentation, defects in chromosome and plasmid segregation, defects in cell division, formation of anucleate cells, decreased DNA synthesis and plasmid loss. Interferes with the activity of DN
   3959..4083    -  protein_bind   attR2: mutant version of attR; recombination site for the Gateway® LR reaction LR Clonase™
   4085..4126    +  CDS            V5 tag: epitope tag from simian virus 5
   4263..4851    +  misc_feature   WPRE: woodchuck hepatitis virus posttranscriptional regulatory element
   4846..4962    +  CDS            nef (fragment): NEF_SIVS4 - Experimental evidence at protein level: Swiss-Prot protein existence level 1. Interferes with TCR signaling from the cell membrane. Interacts with CD247/TCRZ (TCR zeta chain) and exert potent down- regulation of cell surface TCR/CD3 complexes. From Simian immunodeficiency virus (isolate F236/smH4) (SIV-sm) (Simian immunodeficiency virus sooty mangabey monkey).
   4973..5012    -  polyA_signal   SV40 poly(A) signal (fragment): SV40 polyadenylation signal
   5041..5221    +  LTR            5' LTR (truncated): truncated 5' long terminal repeat (LTR) from HIV-1
   5227..5263    +  promoter       SV40 promoter (fragment): SV40 early promoter
   5290..5500    +  promoter       SV40 promoter: SV40 early promoter
   5504..5587    +  CDS            large T antigen (fragment): large T antigen from SV40 (simian virus 40)
   5610..5731    +  polyA_signal   SV40 poly(A) signal: SV40 polyadenylation signal
   5954..6542    -  rep_origin     ori: high-copy-number ColE1/pMB1/pBR322/pUC origin of replication
   6714..6786    -  CDS            bla(M) (fragment): β-lactamase lacking the signal sequence; bla(M); allows cytosolic expression of β-lactamase
   6794..6833    -  terminator     fd terminator: central terminator from bacteriophage fd (Otsuka and Kunisawa, 1982)
   6843..7658    -  CDS            KanR: aminoglycoside phosphotransferase; aph(3')-Ia; confers resistance to kanamycin in bacteria or G418 (Geneticin®) in eukaryotes
   7801..7837    +  enhancer       CMV enhancer (fragment): human cytomegalovirus immediate early enhancer
