[The description below was written by a language model from this plasmid's Addgene catalogue record and pLannotate feature annotations shown in this document.]
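Description:
pSMPUW_8.1_ M2_CAMKIIA-gateway-V5 is a lentiviral Gateway destination vector built on the pSMPUW-eMCS backbone, designed to place any open reading frame under a CaMKIIα promoter with a C-terminal V5 epitope tag. The sequenced plasmid is 7,837 nt. In bacteria it replicates from a ColE1/pUC-type origin (although the catalogue lists it as low copy) and carries a kanamycin resistance gene in the backbone. A second marker, chloramphenicol acetyltransferase, lies inside the Gateway cassette, so the empty vector is selected on both drugs. Because the cassette also encodes the CcdB gyrase toxin, the plasmid is maintained in a ccdB-tolerant strain.

The viral genome is transcribed from a CMV enhancer/promoter fused to a truncated HIV-1 5′ LTR, which is typical of Tat-independent packaging designs. This is followed by the Ψ packaging signal and the cPPT/CTS element, which aids nuclear import of the reverse-transcribed genome. No RRE is annotated in the feature table. The internal expression unit consists of the mouse CaMKIIα promoter, commonly used to favour expression in excitatory forebrain neurons. It is followed by attR1, the CmR/ccdB counterselection cassette, attR2 and, immediately downstream, the V5 coding sequence. An LR recombination with an entry clone replaces the CmR/ccdB segment with the gene of interest, which must lack a stop codon and be in frame to acquire the tag. A WPRE downstream enhances transcript stability and expression, and a truncated 3′ LTR closes the provirus. SV40 promoter and polyadenylation sequences lie beyond it. No mammalian selection marker or fluorescent reporter is annotated, so transduced cells would be identified through the V5 tag.
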