Addgene plasmid #128461: pSMPUW_8.1_ M2_CAMKIIA-gateway-V5
Purpose: lentiviral destination vector with CAMKIIA promoter and C-terminal V5 tag
Depositing lab: Lindy Barrett. Depositing organization: Broad Institute.
Backbone
  Vector backbone: pSMPUW-eMCS
  Backbone manufacturer: Cell Biolabs, Inc
  Backbone size w/o insert (bp): 4796
  Vector type: Lentiviral
Growth in bacteria
  Bacterial resistance: Chloramphenicol and Kanamycin, 25 & 50 μg/mL
  Growth temperature: 30°C
  Growth strain: ccdB Survival
  Copy number: Low Copy
Gene/Insert
  Gene/Insert name: CAMKIIA promoter and C-terminal V5 tag
  Species: Synthetic
  Cloning method: Restriction Enzyme; 5′ cloning site Unknown (unknown if destroyed)
Terms and licenses: Academic/Nonprofit Terms; Industry Terms: Not Available to Industry
How to cite: pSMPUW_8.1_ M2_CAMKIIA-gateway-V5 was a gift from Lindy Barrett (Addgene plasmid # 128461 ; http://n2t.net/addgene:128461 ; RRID:Addgene_128461)
